>Addgene plasmid #223626 | pHR-CD28(CD45TM) | addgene full sequence | sequence record 444086 | Addgene NGS Result
CGATACCGTCGACCTCGAGGGAATTAATTCGAGCTCGGTACCTTTAAGACCAATGACTTACAAGGCAGCT
GTAGATCTTAGCCACTTTTTAAAAGAAAAGGGGGGACTGGAAGGGCTAATTCACTCCCAACGAAGACAAG
ATCTGCTTTTTGCTTGTACTGGGTCTCTCTGGTTAGACCAGATCTGAGCCTGGGAGCTCTCTGGCTAACT
AGGGAACCCACTGCTTAAGCCTCAATAAAGCTTGCCTTGAGTGCTTCAAGTAGTGTGTGCCCGTCTGTTG
TGTGACTCTGGTAACTAGAGATCCCTCAGACCCTTTTAGTCAGTGTGGAAAATCTCTAGCAGCATCTAGA
ATTAATTCCGTGTATTCTATAGTGTCACCTAAATCGTATGTGTATGATACATAAGGTTATGTATTAATTG
TAGCCGCGTTCTAACGACAATATGTACAAGCCTAATTGTGTAGCATCTGGCTTACTGAAGCAGACCCTAT
CATCTCTCTCGTAAACTGCCGTCAGAGTCGGTTTGGTTGGACGAACCTTCTGAGTTTCTGGTAACGCCGT
CCCGCACCCGGAAATGGTCAGCGAACCAATCAGCAGGGTCATCGCTAGCCAGATCCTCTACGCCGGACGC
ATCGTGGCCGGCATCACCGGCGCCACAGGTGCGGTTGCTGGCGCCTATATCGCCGACATCACCGATGGGG
AAGATCGGGCTCGCCACTTCGGGCTCATGAGCGCTTGTTTCGGCGTGGGTATGGTGGCAGGCCCCGTGGC
CGGGGGACTGTTGGGCGCCATCTCCTTGCATGCACCATTCCTTGCGGCGGCGGTGCTCAACGGCCTCAAC
CTACTACTGGGCTGCTTCCTAATGCAGGAGTCGCATAAGGGAGAGCGTCGAATGGTGCACTCTCAGTACA
ATCTGCTCTGATGCCGCATAGTTAAGCCAGCCCCGACACCCGCCAACACCCGCTGACGCGCCCTGACGGG
CTTGTCTGCTCCCGGCATCCGCTTACAGACAAGCTGTGACCGTCTCCGGGAGCTGCATGTGTCAGAGGTT
TTCACCGTCATCACCGAAACGCGCGAGACGAAAGGGCCTCGTGATACGCCTATTTTTATAGGTTAATGTC
ATGATAATAATGGTTTCTTAGACGTCAGGTGGCACTTTTCGGGGAAATGTGCGCGGAACCCCTATTTGTT
TATTTTTCTAAATACATTCAAATATGTATCCGCTCATGAGACAATAACCCTGATAAATGCTTCAATAATA
TTGAAAAAGGAAGAGTATGAGTATTCAACATTTCCGTGTCGCCCTTATTCCCTTTTTTGCGGCATTTTGC
CTTCCTGTTTTTGCTCACCCAGAAACGCTGGTGAAAGTAAAAGATGCTGAAGATCAGTTGGGTGCACGAG
TGGGTTACATCGAACTGGATCTCAACAGCGGTAAGATCCTTGAGAGTTTTCGCCCCGAAGAACGTTTTCC
AATGATGAGCACTTTTAAAGTTCTGCTATGTGGCGCGGTATTATCCCGTATTGACGCCGGGCAAGAGCAA
CTCGGTCGCCGCATACACTATTCTCAGAATGACTTGGTTGAGTACTCACCAGTCACAGAAAAGCATCTTA
CGGATGGCATGACAGTAAGAGAATTATGCAGTGCTGCCATAACCATGAGTGATAACACTGCGGCCAACTT
ACTTCTGACAACGATCGGAGGACCGAAGGAGCTAACCGCTTTTTTGCACAACATGGGGGATCATGTAACT
CGCCTTGATCGTTGGGAACCGGAGCTGAATGAAGCCATACCAAACGACGAGCGTGACACCACGATGCCTG
TAGCAATGGCAACAACGTTGCGCAAACTATTAACTGGCGAACTACTTACTCTAGCTTCCCGGCAACAATT
AATAGACTGGATGGAGGCGGATAAAGTTGCAGGACCACTTCTGCGCTCGGCCCTTCCGGCTGGCTGGTTT
ATTGCTGATAAATCTGGAGCCGGTGAGCGTGGGTCTCGCGGTATCATTGCAGCACTGGGGCCAGATGGTA
AGCCCTCCCGTATCGTAGTTATCTACACGACGGGGAGTCAGGCAACTATGGATGAACGAAATAGACAGAT
CGCTGAGATAGGTGCCTCACTGATTAAGCATTGGTAACTGTCAGACCAAGTTTACTCATATATACTTTAG
ATTGATTTAAAACTTCATTTTTAATTTAAAAGGATCTAGGTGAAGATCCTTTTTGATAATCTCATGACCA
AAATCCCTTAACGTGAGTTTTCGTTCCACTGAGCGTCAGACCCCGTAGAAAAGATCAAAGGATCTTCTTG
AGATCCTTTTTTTCTGCGCGTAATCTGCTGCTTGCAAACAAAAAAACCACCGCTACCAGCGGTGGTTTGT
TTGCCGGATCAAGAGCTACCAACTCTTTTTCCGAAGGTAACTGGCTTCAGCAGAGCGCAGATACCAAATA
CTGTTCTTCTAGTGTAGCCGTAGTTAGGCCACCACTTCAAGAACTCTGTAGCACCGCCTACATACCTCGC
TCTGCTAATCCTGTTACCAGTGGCTGCTGCCAGTGGCGATAAGTCGTGTCTTACCGGGTTGGACTCAAGA
CGATAGTTACCGGATAAGGCGCAGCGGTCGGGCTGAACGGGGGGTTCGTGCACACAGCCCAGCTTGGAGC
GAACGACCTACACCGAACTGAGATACCTACAGCGTGAGCTATGAGAAAGCGCCACGCTTCCCGAAGGGAG
AAAGGCGGACAGGTATCCGGTAAGCGGCAGGGTCGGAACAGGAGAGCGCACGAGGGAGCTTCCAGGGGGA
AACGCCTGGTATCTTTATAGTCCTGTCGGGTTTCGCCACCTCTGACTTGAGCGTCGATTTTTGTGATGCT
CGTCAGGGGGGCGGAGCCTATGGAAAAACGCCAGCAACGCGGCCTTTTTACGGTTCCTGGCCTTTTGCTG
GCCTTTTGCTCACATGTTCTTTCCTGCGTTATCCCCTGATTCTGTGGATAACCGTATTACCGCCTTTGAG
TGAGCTGATACCGCTCGCCGCAGCCGAACGACCGAGCGCAGCGAGTCAGTGAGCGAGGAAGCGGAAGAGC
GCCCAATACGCAAACCGCCTCTCCCCGCGCGTTGGCCGATTCATTAATGCAGCTGTGGAATGTGTGTCAG
TTAGGGTGTGGAAAGTCCCCAGGCTCCCCAGCAGGCAGAAGTATGCAAAGCATGCATCTCAATTAGTCAG
CAACCAGGTGTGGAAAGTCCCCAGGCTCCCCAGCAGGCAGAAGTATGCAAAGCATGCATCTCAATTAGTC
AGCAACCATAGTCCCGCCCCTAACTCCGCCCATCCCGCCCCTAACTCCGCCCAGTTCCGCCCATTCTCCG
CCCCATGGCTGACTAATTTTTTTTATTTATGCAGAGGCCGAGGCCGCCTCGGCCTCTGAGCTATTCCAGA
AGTAGTGAGGAGGCTTTTTTGGAGGCCTAGGCTTTTGCAAAAAGCTTGGACACAAGACAGGCTTGCGAGA
TATGTTTGAGAATACCACTTTATCCCGCGTCAGGGAGAGGCAGTGCGTAAAAAGACGCGGACTCATGTGA
AATACTGGTTTTTAGTGCGCCAGATCTCTATAATCTCGCGCAACCTATTTTCCCCTCGAACACTTTTTAA
GCCGTAGATAAACAGGCTGGGACACTTCACATGAGCGAAAAATACATCGTCACCTGGGACATGTTGCAGA
TCCATGCACGTAAACTCGCAAGCCGACTGATGCCTTCTGAACAATGGAAAGGCATTATTGCCGTAAGCCG
TGGCGGTCTGTACCGGGTGCGTTACTGGCGCGTGAACTGGGTATTCGTCATGTCGATACCGTTTGTATTT
CCAGCTACGATCACGACAACCAGCGCGAGCTTAAAGTGCTGAAACGCGCAGAAGGCGATGGCGAAGGCTT
CATCGTTATTGATGACCTGGTGGATACCGGTGGTACTGCGGTTGCGATTCGTGAAATGTATCCAAAAGCG
CACTTTGTCACCATCTTCGCAAAACCGGCTGGTCGTCCGCTGGTTGATGACTATGTTGTTGATATCCCGC
AAGATACCTGGATTGAACAGCCGTGGGATATGGGCGTCGTATTCGTCCCGCCAATCTCCGGTCGCTAATC
TTTTCAACGCCTGGCACTGCCGGGCGTTGTTCTTTTTAACTTCAGGCGGGTTACAATAGTTTCCAGTAAG
TATTCTGGAGGCTGCATCCATGACACAGGCAAACCTGAGCGAAACCCTGTTCAAACCCCGCTTTAAACAT
CCTGAAACCTCGACGCTAGTCCGCCGCTTTAATCACGGCGCACAACCGCCTGTGCAGTCGGCCCTTGATG
GTAAAACCATCCCTCACTGGTATCGCATGATTAACCGTCTGATGTGGATCTGGCGCGGCATTGACCCACG
CGAAATCCTCGACGTCCAGGCACGTATTGTGATGAGCGATGCCGAACGTACCGACGATGATTTATACGAT
ACGGTGATTGGCTACCGTGGCGGCAACTGGATTTATGAGTGGGCCCCGGATCTTTGTGAAGGAACCTTAC
TTCTGTGGTGTGACATAATTGGACAAACTACCTACAGAGATTTAAAGCTCTAAGGTAAATATAAAATTTT
TAAGTGTATAATGTGTTAAACTACTGATTCTAATTGTTTGTGTATTTTAGATTCCAACCTATGGAACTGA
TGAATGGGAGCAGTGGTGGAATGCCTTTAATGAGGAAAACCTGTTTTGCTCAGAAGAAATGCCATCTAGT
GATGATGAGGCTACTGCTGACTCTCAACATTCTACTCCTCCAAAAAAGAAGAGAAAGGTAGAAGACCCCA
AGGACTTTCCTTCAGAATTGCTAAGTTTTTTGAGTCATGCTGTGTTTAGTAATAGAACTCTTGCTTGCTT
TGCTATTTACACCACAAAGGAAAAAGCTGCACTGCTATACAAGAAAATTATGGAAAAATATTCTGTAACC
TTTATAAGTAGGCATAACAGTTATAATCATAACATACTGTTTTTTCTTACTCCACACAGGCATAGAGTGT
CTGCTATTAATAACTATGCTCAAAAATTGTGTACCTTTAGCTTTTTAATTTGTAAAGGGGTTAATAAGGA
ATATTTGATGTATAGTGCCTTGACTAGAGATCATAATCAGCCATACCACATTTGTAGAGGTTTTACTTGC
TTTAAAAAACCTCCCACACCTCCCCCTGAACCTGAAACATAAAATGAATGCAATTGTTGTTGTTAACTTG
TTTATTGCAGCTTATAATGGTTACAAATAAAGCAATAGCATCACAAATTTCACAAATAAAGCATTTTTTT
CACTGCATTCTAGTTGTGGTTTGTCCAAACTCATCAATGTATCTTATCATGTCTGGATCAACTGGATAAC
TCAAGCTAACCAAAATCATCCCAAACTTCCCACCCCATACCCTATTACCACTGCCAATTACCTGTGGTTT
CATTTACTCTAAACCTGTGATTCCTCTGAATTATTTTCATTTTAAAGAAATTGTATTTGTTAAATATGTA
CTACAAACTTAGTAGTTGGAAGGGCTAATTCACTCCCAAAGAAGACAAGATATCCTTGATCTGTGGATCT
ACCACACACAAGGCTACTTCCCTGATTAGCAGAACTACACACCAGGGCCAGGGGTCAGATATCCACTGAC
CTTTGGATGGTGCTACAAGCTAGTACCAGTTGAGCCAGATAAGGTAGAAGAGGCCAATAAAGGAGAGAAC
ACCAGCTTGTTACACCCTGTGAGCCTGCATGGGATGGATGACCCGGAGAGAGAAGTGTTAGAGTGGAGGT
TTGACAGCCGCCTAGCATTTCATCACGTGGCCCGAGAGCTGCATCCGGAGTACTTCAAGAACTGCTGATA
TCGAGCTTGCTACAAGGGACTTTCCGCTGGGGACTTTCCAGGGAGGCGTGGCCTGGGCGGGACTGGGGAG
TGGCGAGCCCTCAGATCCTGCATATAAGCAGCTGCTTTTTGCCTGTACTGGGTCTCTCTGGTTAGACCAG
ATCTGAGCCTGGGAGCTCTCTGGCTAACTAGGGAACCCACTGCTTAAGCCTCAATAAAGCTTGCCTTGAG
TGCTTCAAGTAGTGTGTGCCCGTCTGTTGTGTGACTCTGGTAACTAGAGATCCCTCAGACCCTTTTAGTC
AGTGTGGAAAATCTCTAGCAGTGGCGCCCGAACAGGGACTTGAAAGCGAAAGGGAAACCAGAGGAGCTCT
CTCGACGCAGGACTCGGCTTGCTGAAGCGCGCACGGCAAGAGGCGAGGGGCGGCGACTGGTGAGTACGCC
AAAAATTTTGACTAGCGGAGGCTAGAAGGAGAGAGATGGGTGCGAGAGCGTCAGTATTAAGCGGGGGAGA
ATTAGATCGCGATGGGAAAAAATTCGGTTAAGGCCAGGGGGAAAGAAAAAATATAAATTAAAACATATAG
TATGGGCAAGCAGGGAGCTAGAACGATTCGCAGTTAATCCTGGCCTGTTAGAAACATCAGAAGGCTGTAG
ACAAATACTGGGACAGCTACAACCATCCCTTCAGACAGGATCAGAAGAACTTAGATCATTATATAATACA
GTAGCAACCCTCTATTGTGTGCATCAAAGGATAGAGATAAAAGACACCAAGGAAGCTTTAGACAAGATAG
AGGAAGAGCAAAACAAAAGTAAGACCACCGCACAGCAAGCGGCCGGCCGCTGATCTTCAGACCTGGAGGA
GGAGATATGAGGGACAATTGGAGAAGTGAATTATATAAATATAAAGTAGTAAAAATTGAACCATTAGGAG
TAGCACCCACCAAGGCAAAGAGAAGAGTGGTGCAGAGAGAAAAAAGAGCAGTGGGAATAGGAGCTTTGTT
CCTTGGGTTCTTGGGAGCAGCAGGAAGCACTATGGGCGCAGCGTCAATGACGCTGACGGTACAGGCCAGA
CAATTATTGTCTGGTATAGTGCAGCAGCAGAACAATTTGCTGAGGGCTATTGAGGCGCAACAGCATCTGT
TGCAACTCACAGTCTGGGGCATCAAGCAGCTCCAGGCAAGAATCCTGGCTGTGGAAAGATACCTAAAGGA
TCAACAGCTCCTGGGGATTTGGGGTTGCTCTGGAAAACTCATTTGCACCACTGCTGTGCCTTGGAATGCT
AGTTGGAGTAATAAATCTCTGGAACAGATTTGGAATCACACGACCTGGATGGAGTGGGACAGAGAAATTA
ACAATTACACAAGCTTAATACACTCCTTAATTGAAGAATCGCAAAACCAGCAAGAAAAGAATGAACAAGA
ATTATTGGAATTAGATAAATGGGCAAGTTTGTGGAATTGGTTTAACATAACAAATTGGCTGTGGTATATA
AAATTATTCATAATGATAGTAGGAGGCTTGGTAGGTTTAAGAATAGTTTTTGCTGTACTTTCTATAGTGA
ATAGAGTTAGGCAGGGATATTCACCATTATCGTTTCAGACCCACCTCCCAACCCCGAGGGGACCCGACAG
GCCCGAAGGAATAGAAGAAGAAGGTGGAGAGAGAGACAGAGACAGATCCATTCGATTAGTGAACGGATCT
CGACGGTATCGCCAAATGGCAGTATTCATCCACAATTTTAAAAGAAAAGGGGGGATTGGGGGGTACAGTG
CAGGGGAAAGAATAGTAGACATAATAGCAACAGACATACAAACTAAAGAATTACAAAAACAAATTACAAA
AATTCAAAATTTTCGGGTTTATTACAGGGACAGCAGAGATCCAGTTTGGATCGATAAGCTTGATATCGAA
TTCCTGCAGCCCCGATAAAATAAAAGATTTTATTTAGTCTCCAGAAAAAGGGGGGAATGAAAGACCCCAC
CTGTAGGTTTGGCAAGCTAGCTGCAGTAACGCCATTTTGCAAGGCATGGAAAAATACCAAACCAAGAATA
GAGAAGTTCAGATCAAGGGCGGGTACATGAAAATAGCTAACGTTGGGCCAAACAGGATATCTGCGGTGAG
CAGTTTCGGCCCCGGCCCGGGGCCAAGAACAGATGGTCACCGCAGTTTCGGCCCCGGCCCGAGGCCAAGA
ACAGATGGTCCCCAGATATGGCCCAACCCTCAGCAGTTTCTTAAGACCCATCAGATGTTTCCAGGCTCCC
CCAAGGACCTGAAATGACCCTGCGCCTTATTTGAATTAACCAATCAGCCTGCTTCTCGCTTCTGTTCGCG
CGCTTCTGCTTCCCGAGCTCTATAAAAGAGCTCACAACCCCTCACTCGGCGCGCCAGTCCTCCGACAGAC
TGAGTCGCCCGGGGGGGATCTGGAGCTCTCGAGAATTCTCACGATGCTCAGGCTGCTCTTGGCTCTCAAC
TTATTCCCTTCAATTCAAGTAACAGGAAACAAGATTTTGGTGAAGCAGTCGCCCATGCTTGTAGCGTACG
ACAATGCGGTCAACCTTAGCTGCAAGTATTCCTACAATCTCTTCTCAAGGGAGTTCCGGGCATCCCTTCA
CAAAGGACTGGATAGTGCTGTGGAAGTCTGTGTTGTATATGGGAATTACTCCCAGCAGCTTCAGGTTTAC
TCAAAAACGGGGTTCAACTGTGATGGGAAATTGGGCAATGAATCAGTGACATTCTACCTCCAGAATTTGT
ATGTTAACCAAACAGATATTTACTTCTGCAAAATTGAAGTTATGTATCCTCCTCCTTACCTAGACAATGA
GAAGAGCAATGGAACCATTATCCATGTGAAAGGGAAACACCTTTGTCCAAGTCCCCTATTTCCCGGACCT
TCTAAGAAGGCACTGATAGCATTTCTGGCATTTCTGATTATTGTGACATCAATAGCCCTGCTTGTTGTTC
TCTACAAAAGGAGTAAGAGGAGCAGGCTCCTGCACAGTGACTACATGAACATGACTCCCCGCCGCCCCGG
GCCCACCCGCAAGCATTACCAGCCCTATGCCCCACCACGCGACTTCGCAGCCTATCGCTCCTAAAGCGGC
CGCGACTCTAGAGTCGACCTGCAGGCATGCAAGCTTGATATCAAGCTTATCGATAATCAACCTCTGGATT
ACAAAATTTGTGAAAGATTGACTGGTATTCTTAACTATGTTGCTCCTTTTACGCTATGTGGATACGCTGC
TTTAATGCCTTTGTATCATGCTATTGCTTCCCGTATGGCTTTCATTTTCTCCTCCTTGTATAAATCCTGG
TTGCTGTCTCTTTATGAGGAGTTGTGGCCCGTTGTCAGGCAACGTGGCGTGGTGTGCACTGTGTTTGCTG
ACGCAACCCCCACTGGTTGGGGCATTGCCACCACCTGTCAGCTCCTTTCCGGGACTTTCGCTTTCCCCCT
CCCTATTGCCACGGCGGAACTCATCGCCGCCTGCCTTGCCCGCTGCTGGACAGGGGCTCGGCTGTTGGGC
ACTGACAATTCCGTGGTGTTGTCGGGGAAATCATCGTCCTTTCCTTGGCTGCTCGCCTGTGTTGCCACCT
GGATTCTGCGCGGGACGTCCTTCTGCTACGTCCCTTCGGCCCTCAATCCAGCGGACCTTCCTTCCCGCGG
CCTGCTGCCGGCTCTGCGGCCTCTTCCGCGTCTTCGCCTTCGCCCTCAGACGAGTCGGATCTCCCTTTGG
GCCGCCTCCCCGCAT
Features (pLannotate 1.2.2; 33 found; start..end, strand, type, name):
     38..106     +  CDS            nef (fragment): NEF_HV1Z2 - Experimental evidence at protein level: Swiss-Prot protein existence level 1. Extracellular Nef protein targets CD4(+) T-lymphocytes for apoptosis by interacting with CXCR4 surface receptors. From Human immunodeficiency virus type 1 group M subtype D (isolate Z2/CDC-Z34) (HIV-1).
    108..341     +  LTR            3' LTR (ΔU3): self-inactivating 3' long terminal repeat (LTR) from HIV-1
    366..384     -  promoter       SP6 promoter: promoter for bacteriophage SP6 RNA polymerase
    612..891     +  CDS            TcR (fragment): tetracycline efflux protein; tet; confers resistance to tetracycline
    892..940     -  misc_feature   bom (fragment): basis of mobility region from pBR322
   1042..1077    -  CDS            rop (fragment): Rop protein, which maintains plasmids at low copy number; rop
   1172..1276    +  promoter       AmpR promoter: bla
   1277..2137    +  CDS            AmpR: β-lactamase; bla; confers resistance to ampicillin, carbenicillin, and related antibiotics
   2308..2896    +  rep_origin     ori: high-copy-number ColE1/pMB1/pBR322/pUC origin of replication
   3079..3135    +  CDS            lacI (fragment): lac repressor; lacI; The lac repressor binds to the lac operator to inhibit transcription in E. coli. This inhibition can be relieved by adding lactose or isopropyl-β-D-thiogalactopyranoside (IPTG).
   3142..3471    +  promoter       SV40 promoter: SV40 enhancer and early promoter
   3671..3790    +  CDS            gpt (fragment): XGPT_ECOLI - Also known as gpp, gxu. Experimental evidence at protein level: Swiss-Prot protein existence level 1. Purine salvage pathway enzyme that catalyzes the transfer of the ribosyl-5-phosphate group from 5-phospho-alpha-D-ribose 1- diphosphate (PRPP) to the N9 position of the 6-oxopurines guanine and xanthine to form the corresponding ribonucleotides GMP (guanosine 5'- monophosphate) and XMP (xanthosine 5'-monophosphate), with the release of PPi. To a lesser extent, also acts on hypoxanthine (PubMed:9100006, PubMed:3886014). Does not ribophosphorylate adenine (PubMed:3886014). From Esch
   3790..4125    +  CDS            gpt (fragment): XGPT_ECOLI - Also known as gpp, gxu. Experimental evidence at protein level: Swiss-Prot protein existence level 1. Purine salvage pathway enzyme that catalyzes the transfer of the ribosyl-5-phosphate group from 5-phospho-alpha-D-ribose 1- diphosphate (PRPP) to the N9 position of the 6-oxopurines guanine and xanthine to form the corresponding ribonucleotides GMP (guanosine 5'- monophosphate) and XMP (xanthosine 5'-monophosphate), with the release of PPi. To a lesser extent, also acts on hypoxanthine (PubMed:9100006, PubMed:3886014). Does not ribophosphorylate adenine (PubMed:3886014). From Esch
   4220..4525    +  CDS            frsA (fragment): FRSA_ECOLI - Also known as yafA. Experimental evidence at protein level: Swiss-Prot protein existence level 1. Catalyzes the hydrolysis of esters (PubMed:15808744). Displays esterase activity toward pNP-butyrate (PubMed:15808744). May stimulate mixed-acid fermentation by acting as a fermentation/respiration switch that down-regulates respiration and up- regulates fermentation rates (PubMed:15169777). From Escherichia coli (strain K12).
   4529..4603    +  CDS            small t antigen (fragment): SV40 (simian virus 40) small t antigen
   4605..4670    +  intron         small t intron: SV40 (simian virus 40) small t antigen intron
   4800..4820    +  CDS            SV40 NLS: nuclear localization signal of SV40 (simian virus 40) large T antigen
   5139..5222    +  CDS            large T antigen (fragment): large T antigen from SV40 (simian virus 40)
   5245..5379    +  polyA_signal   SV40 poly(A) signal: SV40 polyadenylation signal
   5546..5875    +  CDS            nef (fragment): NEF_HV1BR - Experimental evidence at protein level: Swiss-Prot protein existence level 1. Extracellular Nef protein targets CD4(+) T-lymphocytes for apoptosis by interacting with CXCR4 surface receptors (PubMed:14990729). From Human immunodeficiency virus type 1 group M subtype B (isolate BRU/LAI) (HIV-1).
   5923..6180    +  LTR            5' LTR (truncated): truncated 5' long terminal repeat (LTR) from HIV-1
   6227..6352    +  misc_feature   HIV-1 Ψ: packaging signal of human immunodeficiency virus type 1
   6336..6674    +  CDS            HIV-1 gag (fragment): gag protein from human immunodeficiency virus 1; gag
   6849..7082    +  misc_feature   RRE: The Rev response element (RRE) of HIV-1 allows for Rev-dependent mRNA export from the nucleus to the cytoplasm.
   7459..7559    +  CDS            Rev (fragment): human immunodeficiency virus 1 (HIV-1) Rev protein; rev; enhances nuclear export of unspliced and incompletely spliced viral mRNAs
   7596..7713    +  misc_feature   cPPT/CTS: central polypurine tract and central termination sequence of HIV-1
   7750..7782    -  misc_feature   MCS (fragment): pBluescript multiple cloning site
   7866..8273    +  promoter       SFFV promoter: spleen focus-forming virus long terminal repeat (LTR) promoter
   8304..8951    +  CDS            CD28: CD28_HUMAN - Experimental evidence at protein level: Swiss-Prot protein existence level 1. Involved in T-cell activation, the induction of cell proliferation and cytokine production and promotion of T-cell survival. Enhances the production of IL4 and IL10 in T-cells in conjunction with TCR/CD3 ligation and CD40L costimulation (PubMed:8617933). Isoform 3 enhances CD40L-mediated activation of NF-kappa-B and kinases MAPK8 and PAK2 in T-cells (PubMed:15067037). From Homo sapiens (Human).
   8966..8996    +  misc_feature   MCS (fragment): pUC18/19 multiple cloning site
   8997..9015    +  misc_feature   MCS (fragment): pBluescript multiple cloning site
   9015..9603    +  misc_feature   WPRE: woodchuck hepatitis virus posttranscriptional regulatory element
   9604..21      +  misc_feature   MCS (fragment) (across the origin): pBluescript multiple cloning site
