[The description below was written by a language model from this plasmid's Addgene catalogue record and pLannotate feature annotations shown in this document.]
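Description:
pHR-CD28(CD45TM) is a lentiviral transfer plasmid built on the pHR backbone for expressing a chimeric form of human CD28 in mammalian cells. In bacteria it is maintained through a high-copy ColE1/pUC-type origin and selected with ampicillin via the β-lactamase gene. The 9.6 kb sequence also carries vestigial backbone material typical of older HIV-1-derived vectors, including fragments of tetracycline resistance, bom, rop and lacI, and an SV40 promoter followed by gpt fragments, SV40 small t intron sequences and an SV40 polyadenylation signal. The gpt reading frame is annotated only as fragments, so the record does not support treating it as a usable mammalian selection marker.

The viral portion runs from a 5' LTR annotated as truncated through the HIV-1 Ψ packaging signal with a partial gag sequence, the Rev response element for Rev-dependent nuclear export of the genomic RNA, and the cPPT/CTS, which aids nuclear import of the reverse-transcribed genome. It ends in a self-inactivating ΔU3 3' LTR, which disables LTR promoter activity after integration. Within this frame, an internal spleen focus-forming virus (SFFV) promoter drives the CD28 coding sequence, followed by a WPRE that enhances transcript stability and expression. According to the catalogue entry, the CD28 transmembrane domain has been replaced by that of CD45, leaving the rest of CD28 in place. No epitope tag, fluorescent reporter or selectable marker is annotated alongside the insert. Because the plasmid lacks viral structural and enzymatic genes, these must be supplied in trans to produce particles. The swap variant is suited to testing how the native CD28 transmembrane segment contributes to receptor behaviour, and the associated study concerns cis-B7:CD28 interactions and CD28 co-stimulation in CD8+ T cells.
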