Addgene plasmid #223626: pHR-CD28(CD45TM)
Purpose: Lentiviral expression of human CD28 (CD45TM) in mammalian cells
Depositing lab: Enfu Hui. Depositing organization: University of California, San Diego (UCSD). Publication: cis-B7:CD28 interactions at invaginated synaptic membranes provide CD28 co-stimulation and promote CD8(+) T cell function and anti-tumor immunity. Zhao Y, Caron C, Chan YY, Lee CK, Xu X, Zhang J, Masubuchi T, Wu C, Bui JD, Hui E. Immunity. 2023 Jun 13;56(6):1187-1203.e12. doi: 10.1016/j.immuni.2023.04.005. Epub 2023 May 8. PubMed 37160118.
Backbone
  Vector backbone: pHR
  Vector type: Lentiviral ; Mammalian Expression
Growth in bacteria
  Bacterial resistance: Ampicillin, 100 μg/mL
  Growth temperature: 37°C
  Growth strain: NEB Stable
  Copy number: High Copy
Gene/Insert
  Gene/Insert name: CD28
  Species: H. sapiens (human)
  Mutation: CD28 transmembrane domain replaced by CD45 transmembrane domain
  Entrez Gene: CD28 (a.k.a. Tp44)
  Cloning method: Gibson Cloning
  Sequencing primers: 5′ ccaatcagcctgcttctcgcttc; 3′ ccagaggttgattatcgataagc
Terms and licenses: Academic/Nonprofit Terms; Industry Terms: Not Available to Industry
Depositor comments: Plasmid lab code: L1560
How to cite: pHR-CD28(CD45TM) was a gift from Enfu Hui (Addgene plasmid # 223626 ; http://n2t.net/addgene:223626 ; RRID:Addgene_223626)
